>Addgene plasmid #31092 | CMV-68_HNF4A2 | depositor full sequence | sequence record 14265 | Author sequence
GACGGATCGGGAGATCTCCCGATCCCCTATGGTGCACTCTCAGTACAATCTGCTCTGATGCCGCATAGTT
AAGCCAGTATCTGCTCCCTGCTTGTGTGTTGGAGGTCGCTGAGTAGTGCGCGAGCAAAATTTAAGCTACA
ACAAGGCAAGGCTTGACCGACAATTGCATGAAGAATCTGCTTAGGGTTAGGCGTTTTGCGCTGCTTCGCG
ATGTACGGGCCAGATATACGCGTTGACGCAAATGGGCGGTAGGCGTGTACGGTGGGAGGTCTATATAAGC
AGAGCTCTCCCTATCAGTGATAGAGATCTCCCTATCAGTGATAGAGATCGTCGACGAGCTCGTTTAGTGA
ACCGTCAGATCGCCTGGAGACGCCATCCACGCTGTTTTGACCTCCATAGAAGACACCGGGACCGATCCAG
CCTCCGGACTCTAGCGTTTAAACTTAAGCTTGGTACCGAGCTCGGATCCACTAGTCCAGTGTGGTGGAAT
TCTGCAGATATCCAGCACAGTGGCGGCCGCGCTATGGAGCAAAAGCTCATTTCTGAAGAGGACTTGAATG
AAATGGAGCAAAAGCTCATTTCTGAAGAGGACTTGAATGAAATGGAGCAAAAGCTCATTTCTGAAGAGGA
CTTGAATGAAATGGAGCAAAAGCTCATTTCTGAAGAGGACTTGAATGAAATGGAGCAAAAGCTCATTTCT
GAAGAGGACTTGAATGAAATGGAGAGCTTGGGCGACCTCACCATGGAGCAAAAGCTCATTTCTGAAGAGG
ACTTGAATTCAAGGCCTGGTACCATGCGACTCTCCAAAACCCTCGTCGACATGGACATGGCCGACTACAG
TGCTGCACTGGACCCAGCCTACACCACCCTGGAATTTGAGAATGTGCAGGTGTTGACGATGGGCAATGAC
ACGTCCCCATCAGAAGGCACCAACCTCAACGCGCCCAACAGCCTGGGTGTCAGCGCCCTGTGTGCCATCT
GCGGGGACCGGGCCACGGGCAAACACTACGGTGCCTCGAGCTGTGACGGCTGCAAGGGCTTCTTCCGGAG
GAGCGTGCGGAAGAACCACATGTACTCCTGCAGATTTAGCCGGCAGTGCGTGGTGGACAAAGACAAGAGG
AACCAGTGCCGCTACTGCAGGCTCAAGAAATGCTTCCGGGCTGGCATGAAGAAGGAAGCCGTCCAGAATG
AGCGGGACCGGATCAGCACTCGAAGGTCAAGCTATGAGGACAGCAGCCTGCCCTCCATCAATGCGCTCCT
GCAGGCGGAGGTCCTGTCCCGACAGATCACCTCCCCCGTCTCCGGGATCAACGGCGACATTCGGGCGAAG
AAGATTGCCAGCATCGCAGATGTGTGTGAGTCCATGAAGGAGCAGCTGCTGGTTCTCGTTGAGTGGGCCA
AGTACATCCCAGCTTTCTGCGAGCTCCCCCTGGACGACCAGGTGGCCCTGCTCAGAGCCCATGCTGGCGA
GCACCTGCTGCTCGGAGCCACCAAGAGATCCATGGTGTTCAAGGACGTGCTGCTCCTAGGCAATGACTAC
ATTGTCCCTCGGCACTGCCCGGAGCTGGCGGAGATGAGCCGGGTGTCCATACGCATCCTTGACGAGCTGG
TGCTGCCCTTCCAGGAGCTGCAGATCGATGACAATGAGTATGCCTACCTCAAAGCCATCATCTTCTTTGA
CCCAGATGCCAAGGGGCTGAGCGATCCAGGGAAGATCAAGCGGCTGCGTTCCCAGGTGCAGGTGAGCTTG
GAGGACTACATCAACGACCGCCAGTATGACTCGCGTGGCCGCTTTGGAGAGCTGCTGCTGCTGCTGCCCA
CCTTGCAGAGCATCACGTGGCAGATGATCGAGCAGATCCAGTTCATCAAGCTCTTCGGCATGGCCAAGAT
TGACAACCTGTTGCAGGAGATGCTGCTGGGAGGGTCCCCCAGCGATGCACCCCATGCCCACCACCCCCTG
CACCCTCACCTGATGCAGGAACATATGGGAACCAACGTCATCGTTGCCAACACAATGCCCACTCACCTCA
GCAACGGACAGATGTGTGAGTGGCCCCGACCCAGGGGACAGGCAGCCACCCCTGAGACCCCACAGCCCTC
ACCGCCAGGTGGCTCAGGGTCTGAGCCCTATAAGCTCCTGCCGGGAGCCGTCGCCACAATCGTCAAGCCC
CTCTCTGCCATCCCCCAGCCGACCATCACCAAGCAGGAAGTTATCTAGCAAGCCGCTGGGGCTTGGGGGC
TCCACTGGCTCCCCCCAGCCCCCTAAGAGAGCACCTGGTGATCACGTGGTCACGGCAAAGGAAGACGTGA
TGCCAGGACCAGTCCCAGAGCAGGAATGGGAAGGATGAAGGGCCCGAGAACATGGCCTAAGGGCCACATC
CCACTGCCACCCTTGACGCCCTGCTCTGGATAACAAGACTTTGACTTGGGGAGACCTCTACTGCCTTGGA
CAACTTTTCTCATGTTGAAGCCACTGCCTTCACCTTCACCTTCATCCATGTCCAACCCCCGACTTCATCC
CAAAGGACAGCCGCCTGGAGATGACTTGAGGCCTTACTTAAACCCAGCTCCCTTCTTCCCTAGCCTGGTG
CTTCTCCTCTCCTAGCCCCGGTCATGGTGTCCAGACAGAGCCCTGTGAGGCTGGGTCCAATTGTGGCACT
TGGGGCACCTTGCTCCTCCTTCTGCTGCTGCCCCCACCTCTGCTGCCTCCCTCTGCTGTCACCTTGCTCA
GCCATCCCGTCTTCTCCAACACCACCTCTACAGAGGCCAAGGAGGCCTTGGAAACGATTCCCCCAGTCAT
TCTGGGAACATGTTGTAAGCACTGACTGGGACCAGGCACCAGGCAGGGTCTAGAGCGGCCGCTCGAGTCT
AGAGGGCCCGTTTAAACCCGCTGATCAGCCTCGACTGTGCCTTCTAGTTGCCAGCCATCTGTTGTTTGCC
CCTCCCCCGTGCCTTCCTTGACCCTGGAAGGTGCCACTCCCACTGTCCTTTCCTAATAAAATGAGGAAAT
TGCATCGCATTGTCTGAGTAGGTGTCATTCTATTCTGGGGGGTGGGGTGGGGCAGGACAGCAAGGGGGAG
GATTGGGAAGACAATAGCAGGCATGCTGGGGATGCGGTGGGCTCTATGGCTTCTGAGGCGGAAAGAACCA
GCTGGGGCTCTAGGGGGTATCCCC
[124 nt withheld, positions 3175-3298]
C
[91 nt withheld, positions 3300-3390]
AGGGTGATGGTTCACGTACCTAGAAGTTCCTATTCCGAAGTTCCTATTCTCTAGAAAGTATAGGAACTTC
CTTGGCCAAAAAGCCTGAACTCACCGCGACGTCTGTCGAGAAGTTTCTGATCGAAAAGTTCGACAGCGTC
TCCGACCTGATGCAGCTCTCGGAGGGCGAAGAATCTCGTGCTTTCAGCTTCGATGTAGGAGGGCGTGGAT
ATGTCCTGCGGGTAAATAGCTGCGCCGATGGTTTCTACAAAGATCGTTATGTTTATCGGCACTTTGCATC
GGCCGCGCTCCCGATTCCGGAAGTGCTTGACATTGGGGAATTCAGCGAGAGCCTGACCTATTGCATCTCC
CGCCGTGCACAGGGTGTCACGTTGCAAGACCTGCCTGAAACCGAACTGCCCGCTGTTCTGCAGCCGGTCG
CGGAGGCCATGGATGCGATCGCTGCGGCCGATCTTAGCCAGACGAGCGGGTTCGGCCCATTCGGACCGCA
AGGAATCGGTCAATACACTACATGGCGTGATTTCATATGCGCGATTGCTGATCCCCATGTGTATCACTGG
CAAACTGTGATGGACGACACCGTCAGTGCGTCCGTCGCGCAGGCTCTCGATGAGCTGATGCTTTGGGCCG
AGGACTGCCCCGAAGTCCGGCACCTCGTGCACGCGGATTTCGGCTCCAACAATGTCCTGACGGACAATGG
CCGCATAACAGCGGTCATTGACTGGAGCGAGGCGATGTTCGGGGATTCCCAATACGAGGTCGCCAACATC
TTCTTCTGGAGGCCGTGGTTGGCTTGTATGGAGCAGCAGACGCGCTACTTCGAGCGGAGGCATCCGGAGC
TTGCAGGATCGCCGCGGCTCCGGGCGTATATGCTCCGCATTGGTCTTGACCAACTCTATCAGAGCTTGGT
TGACGGCAATTTCGATGATGCAGCTTGGGCGCAGGGTCGATGCGACGCAATCGTCCGATCCGGAGCCGGG
ACTGTCGGGCGTACACAAATCGCCCGCAGAAGCGCGGCCGTCTGGACCGATGGCTGTGTAGAAGTACTCG
CCGATAGTGGAAACCGACGCCCCAGCACTCGTCCGAGGGCAAAGGAATAGCACGTACTACGAGATTTCGA
TTCCACCGCCGCCTTCTATGAAAGGTTGGGCTTCGGAATCGTTTTCCGGGACGCCGGCTGGATGATCCTC
CAGCGCGGGGATCTCATGCTGGAGTTCTTCGCCCACCCCAACTTGTTTATTGCAGCTTATAATGGTTACA
AATAAAGCAATAGCATCACAAATTTCACAAATAAAGCATTTTTTTCACTGCATTCTAGTTGTGGTTTGTC
CAAACTCATCAATGTATCTTATCATGTCTGTATACCGTCGACCTCTAGCTAGAGCTTGGCGTAATCATGG
TCATAGCTGTTTCCTGTGTGAAATTGTTATCCGCTCACAATTCCACACAACATACGAGCCGGAAGCATAA
AGTGTAAAGCCTGGGGTGCCTAATGAGTGAGCTAACTCACATTAATTGCGTTGCGCTCACTGCCCGCTTT
CCAGTCGGGAAACCTGTCGTGCCAGCTGCATTAATGAATCGGCCAACGCGCGGGGAGAGGCGGTTTGCGT
ATTGGGCGCTCTTCCGCTTCCTCGCTCACTGACTCGCTGCGCTCGGTCGTTCGGCTGCGGCGAGCGGTAT
CAGCTCACTCAAAGGCGGTAATACGGTTATCCACAGAATCAGGGGATAACGCAGGAAAGAACATGTGAGC
AAAAGGCCAGCAAAAGGCCAGGAACCGTAAAAAGGCCGCGTTGCTGGCGTTTTTCCATAGGCTCCGCCCC
CCTGACGAGCATCACAAAAATCGACGCTCAAGTCAGAGGTGGCGAAACCCGACAGGACTATAAAGATACC
AGGCGTTTCCCCCTGGAAGCTCCCTCGTGCGCTCTCCTGTTCCGACCCTGCCGCTTACCGGATACCTGTC
CGCCTTTCTCCCTTCGGGAAGCGTGGCGCTTTCTCATAGCTCACGCTGTAGGTATCTCAGTTCGGTGTAG
GTCGTTCGCTCCAAGCTGGGCTGTGTGCACGAACCCCCCGTTCAGCCCGACCGCTGCGCCTTATCCGGTA
ACTATCGTCTTGAGTCCAACCCGGTAAGACACGACTTATCGCCACTGGCAGCAGCCACTGGTAACAGGAT
TAGCAGAGCGAGGTATGTAGGCGGTGCTACAGAGTTCTTGAAGTGGTGGCCTAACTACGGCTACACTAGA
AGAACAGTATTTGGTATCTGCGCTCTGCTGAAGCCAGTTACCTTCGGAAAAAGAGTTGGTAGCTCTTGAT
CCGGCAAACAAACCACCGCTGGTAGCGGTGGTTTTTTTGTTTGCAAGCAGCAGATTACGCGCAGAAAAAA
AGGATCTCAAGAAGATCCTTTGATCTTTTCTACGGGGTCTGACGCTCAGTGGAACGAAAACTCACGTTAA
GGGATTTTGGTCATGAGATTATCAAAAAGGATCTTCACCTAGATCCTTTTAAATTAAAAATGAAGTTTTA
AATCAATCTAAAGTATATATGAGTAAACTTGGTCTGACAGTTACCAATGCTTAATCAGTGAGGCACCTAT
CTCAGCGATCTGTCTATTTCGTTCATCCATAGTTGCCTGACTCCCCGTCGTGTAGATAACTACGATACGG
GAGGGCTTACCATCTGGCCCCAGTGCTGCAATGATACCGCGAGACCCACGCTCACCGGCTCCAGATTTAT
CAGCAATAAACCAGCCAGCCGGAAGGGCCGAGCGCAGAAGTGGTCCTGCAACTTTATCCGCCTCCATCCA
GTCTATTAATTGTTGCCGGGAAGCTAGAGTAAGTAGTTCGCCAGTTAATAGTTTGCGCAACGTTGTTGCC
ATTGCTACAGGCATCGTGGTGTCACGCTCGTCGTTTGGTATGGCTTCATTCAGCTCCGGTTCCCAACGAT
CAAGGCGAGTTACATGATCCCCCATGTTGTGCAAAAAAGCGGTTAGCTCCTTCGGTCCTCCGATCGTTGT
CAGAAGTAAGTTGGCCGCAGTGTTATCACTCATGGTTATGGCAGCACTGCATAATTCTCTTACTGTCATG
CCATCCGTAAGATGCTTTTCTGTGACTGGTGAGTACTCAACCAAGTCATTCTGAGAATAGTGTATGCGGC
GACCGAGTTGCTCTTGCCCGGCGTCAATACGGGATAATACCGCGCCACATAGCAGAACTTTAAAAGTGCT
CATCATTGGAAAACGTTCTTCGGGGCGAAAACTCTCAAGGATCTTACCGCTGTTGAGATCCAGTTCGATG
TAACCCACTCGTGCACCCAACTGATCTTCAGCATCTTTTACTTTCACCAGCGTTTCTGGGTGAGCAAAAA
CAGGAAGGCAAAATGCCGCAAAAAAGGGAATAAGGGCGACACGGAAATGTTGAATACTCATACTCTTCCT
TTTTCAATATTATTGAAGCATTTATCAGGGTTATTGTCTCATGAGCGGATACATATTTGAATGTATTTAG
AAAAATAAACAAATAGGGGTTCCGCGCACATTTCCCCGAAAAGTGCCACCTGACGTC
Features (pLannotate 1.2.2; 26 found; start..end, strand, type, name):
     28..80      -  misc_feature   bom (fragment): basis of mobility region from pBR322
    235..286     +  promoter       CMVd2 promoter: truncated human cytomegalovirus (CMV) immediate early promoter that yields moderately reduced expression relative to the full-length promoter
    288..307     +  promoter       PLtetO-1 promoter (fragment): modified phage lambda PL promoter with tet operator sites (Lutz and Bujard, 1997)
    309..328     +  promoter       PLtetO-1 promoter (fragment): modified phage lambda PL promoter with tet operator sites (Lutz and Bujard, 1997)
    336..369     +  promoter       TRE3GV promoter (fragment): 3rd-generation Tet-responsive promoter that can be activated by binding of Tet-On® 3G, optimized for retroviral and lentiviral vectors
    527..556     +  CDS            Myc: Myc (human c-Myc proto-oncogene) epitope tag
    566..595     +  CDS            Myc: Myc (human c-Myc proto-oncogene) epitope tag
    605..634     +  CDS            Myc: Myc (human c-Myc proto-oncogene) epitope tag
    644..673     +  CDS            Myc: Myc (human c-Myc proto-oncogene) epitope tag
    683..712     +  CDS            Myc: Myc (human c-Myc proto-oncogene) epitope tag
    746..775     +  CDS            Myc: Myc (human c-Myc proto-oncogene) epitope tag
    794..2215    +  CDS            HNF4A: HNF4A_HUMAN - Also known as HNF4, NR2A1, TCF14. Experimental evidence at protein level: Swiss-Prot protein existence level 1. Transcriptional regulator which controls the expression of hepatic genes during the transition of endodermal cells to hepatic progenitor cells, facilitating the recruitment of RNA pol II to the promoters of target genes (PubMed:30597922). Activates the transcription of CYP2C38 (By similarity). Represses the CLOCK- ARNTL/BMAL1 transcriptional activity and is essential for circadian rhythm maintenance and period regulation in the liver and colon cells (PubMed:30530698). F
   2905..3129    +  polyA_signal   bGH poly(A) signal: bovine growth hormone polyadenylation signal
   3133..3154    +  promoter       SV40 promoter (fragment): SV40 enhancer and early promoter
   3175..3408    +  rep_origin     f1 ori (fragment) (sequence partly withheld): f1 bacteriophage origin of replication; arrow indicates direction of (+) strand synthesis
   3413..3460    +  protein_bind   FRT: FLP-mediated recombination occurs in the 8-bp core sequence TCTAGAAA (Turan and Bode, 2011). FLP recombinase from the Saccharomyces cerevisiae 2μ plasmid
   3468..4490    +  CDS            HygR: aminoglycoside phosphotransferase from E. coli; aph(4)-Ia; confers resistance to hygromycin
   4500..4625    +  CDS            ble (fragment): BLE_KLEPN - Experimental evidence at protein level: Swiss-Prot protein existence level 1. Binding protein with a strong affinity to the bleomycin family of antibiotics. Binds to CL990; an antimitotic-antibiotic compound. From Klebsiella pneumoniae.
   4620..4741    +  polyA_signal   SV40 poly(A) signal: SV40 polyadenylation signal
   4814..4830    -  protein_bind   lac operator: The lac repressor binds to the lac operator to inhibit transcription in E. coli. This inhibition can be relieved by adding lactose or isopropyl-β-D-thiogalactopyranoside (IPTG). lac repressor encoded by lacI
   4838..4868    -  promoter       lac promoter: promoter for the E. coli lac operon
   4883..4904    -  protein_bind   CAP binding site: CAP binding activates transcription in the presence of cAMP. E. coli catabolite activator protein
   4917..5009    -  CDS            lacI (fragment): lac repressor; lacI; The lac repressor binds to the lac operator to inhibit transcription in E. coli. This inhibition can be relieved by adding lactose or isopropyl-β-D-thiogalactopyranoside (IPTG).
   5192..5780    -  rep_origin     ori: high-copy-number ColE1/pMB1/pBR322/pUC origin of replication
   5951..6811    -  CDS            AmpR: β-lactamase; bla; confers resistance to ampicillin, carbenicillin, and related antibiotics
   6812..6916    -  promoter       AmpR promoter: bla
