[The description below was written by a language model from this plasmid's Addgene catalogue record and pLannotate feature annotations shown in this document.]
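Description:
CMV-68_HNF4A2 is a mammalian expression plasmid built on the pcDNA5/FRT/TO backbone and designed for Flp-mediated, site-directed integration into a host cell line carrying a genomic FRT target, combined with tetracycline-inducible expression. It is maintained in E. coli through a high-copy ColE1/pUC-type origin and an ampicillin resistance gene. The feature table also picks up backbone remnants such as a partial f1 origin and lac promoter/operator sequences. For mammalian selection it carries a hygromycin resistance coding sequence placed immediately downstream of a single FRT site and followed by an SV40 polyadenylation signal. No promoter is annotated directly upstream of this gene, consistent with the usual design of this backbone, in which hygromycin resistance is expressed only after correct recombination into the genomic FRT locus supplies a promoter and start codon.

The payload is human HNF4A, splice variant 2, cloned between BamHI and NotI and fused at its N terminus to a myc tag, which the annotation resolves as six tandem copies of the epitope. HNF4A is a nuclear receptor transcription factor. The transcript is terminated by the bovine growth hormone polyadenylation signal. Transcription is driven by a CMV promoter truncated to position -68, detected as a short truncated CMV element followed by two tet operator-like matches, so that expression is repressed by Tet repressor and induced by tetracycline. The depositor notes that a counterpart with the full-length CMV promoter exists. According to the associated publication title, the shortened promoter belongs to improved conditional systems giving physiological levels of HNF4alpha, used to study HNF4alpha-induced apoptosis in the pancreatic beta-cell line INS-1.
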