Addgene plasmid #31092: CMV-68_HNF4A2
Depositing lab: Gerhart Ryffel. Depositing organization: Universitaetsklinikum Essen. Publication: Improved conditional expression systems resulting in physiological level of HNF4alpha expression confirm HNF4alpha induced apoptosis in the pancreatic beta-cell line INS-1. Senkel S, Waldner C, Ryffel GU, Thomas H. BMC Res Notes. 2009 Oct 17;2:210. doi: 10.1186/1756-0500-2-210. PubMed 19835622.
Backbone
  Vector backbone: pcDNA5/FRT/TO
  Backbone manufacturer: Invitrogen
  Backbone size w/o insert (bp): 5150
  Vector type: Mammalian Expression ; Flp/FRT
  Selectable markers: Hygromycin
Growth in bacteria
  Bacterial resistance: Ampicillin, 100 μg/mL
  Growth temperature: 37°C
  Growth strain: DH5alpha
  Copy number: High Copy
Gene/Insert
  Gene/Insert name: HNF4A
  Species: H. sapiens (human)
  Insert size (bp): 1400
  Mutation: splice variant 2 of HNF4A, deletion of CMV promoter to -68.
  Entrez Gene: HNF4A (a.k.a. FRTS4, HNF4, HNF4a7, HNF4a8, HNF4a9, HNF4alpha, MODY, MODY1, NR2A1, NR2A21, TCF, TCF-14, TCF14)
  Tag / fusion protein: myc (N terminal on insert)
  Cloning method: Restriction Enzyme; 5′ cloning site BamHI (not destroyed); 3′ cloning site NotI (not destroyed)
  Sequencing primers: 5′ na
Terms and licenses: Academic/Nonprofit Terms; Industry Terms: Not Available to Industry
Depositor comments: for Flp mediated site directed integration, tetracycline inducibilty by Tet operator in CMV promoter shortened to -68. Corresponding wild type (full length) CMV promoter construct in FR_HNF4A2 (Thomas et al 2004).
How to cite: CMV-68_HNF4A2 was a gift from Gerhart Ryffel (Addgene plasmid # 31092 ; http://n2t.net/addgene:31092 ; RRID:Addgene_31092)
