>Addgene plasmid #31092 | CMV-68_HNF4A2 | addgene partial sequence | sequence record 37024 | CMV-F 5'-CGCAAATGGGCGGTAGGCGTG-3'
CGGGGGNTTTAGCGAGCTCTCCCTATCAGTGATAGAGATCTCCCTATCAGTGATAGAGATCGTCGACGAG
CTCGTTTAGTGAACCGTCAGATCGCCTGGAGACGCCATCCACGCTGTTTTGACCTCCATAGAAGACACCG
GGACCGATCCAGCCTCCGGACTCTAGCGTTTAAACTTAAGCTTGGTACCGAGCTCGGATCCACTAGTCCA
GTGTGGTGGAATTCTGCAGATATCCAGCACAGTGGCGGCCGCGCTATGGAGCAAAAGCTCATTTCTGAAG
AGGACTTGAATGAAATGGAGCAAAAGCTCATTTCTGAAGAGGACTTGAATGAAATGGAGCAAAAGCTCAT
TTCTGAAGAGGACTTGAATGAAATGGAGCAAAAGCTCATTTCTGAAGAGGACTTGAATGAAATGGAGCAA
AAGCTCATTTCTGAAGAGGACTTGAATGAAATGGAGAGCTTGGGCGACCTCACCATGGAGCAAAAGCTCA
TTTCTGAAGAGGACTTGAATTCAAGGCCTGGTACCATGCGACTCTCCAAAACCCTCGTCGACATGGACAT
GGCCGACTACAGTGCTGCACTGGACCCAGCCTACACCACCCTGGAATTTGAGAATGTGCAGGTGTTGACG
ATGGGCAATGACACGTCCCCATCAGAAGGCACCAACCTCAACGCGCCCAACAGCCTGGGTGTCAGCGCCC
TGTGTGCCATCTGCGGGGACCGGGCCACGGGCAAACACTACGGTGCCTCGAGCTGTGACGGCTGCAAGGG
CTTCTTCCGGAGGAGCGTGCGGAAGAACCACATGTACTCCTGCAGATTTAGCCGGCAGTGCGTGGTGGAC
AAAGACAAGAGGAACCAGTGCCGCTACTGCAGGCTCAAGAAATGCTTCCGGGCTGGCATGAAGAAGGAAG
CCGTCCAA
